>Addgene plasmid #211156 | pBiT3.1-C_COP1:1-731 | addgene full sequence | sequence record 425855 | Addgene NGS Result
AAGACGCGTTAATTAAGACGTCGGCAGTGAAAAAAATGCTTTATTTGTGAAATTTGTGATGCTATTGCTT
TATTTGTAACCATTATAAGCTGCAATAAACAAGTTAACAACAACAATTGCATTCATTTTATGTTTCAGGT
TCAGGGGGAGGTGTGGGAGGTTTTTTAAAGCAAGTAAAACCTCTACAAATGTGGTATGGCTGATTATGAT
CCGCGGCCGCAATACGTCGACGTTATCAGCTGACTTCGTACGAGAGCCTAGGATTATGGCGCGCCACTAG
TTATTAATAGTAATCAATTACGGGGTCATTAGTTCATAGCCCATATATGGAGTTCCGCGTTACATAACTT
ACGGTAAATGGCCCGCCTGGCTGACCGCCCAACGACCCCCGCCCATTGACGTCAATAATGACGTATGTTC
CCATAGTAACGCCAATAGGGACTTTCCATTGACGTCAATGGGTGGAGTATTTACGGTAAACTGCCCACTT
GGCAGTACATCAAGTGTATCATATGCCAAGTCCGCCCCCTATTGACGTCAATGACGGTAAATGGCCCGCC
TGGCATTATGCCCAGTACATGACCTTACGGGACTTTCCTACTTGGCAGTACATCTACGTATTAGTCATCG
CTATTACCATGGTGATGCGGTTTTGGCAGTACACCAATGGGCGTGGATAGCGGTTTGACTCACGGGGATT
TCCAAGTCTCCACCCCATTGACGTCAATGGGAGTTTGTTTTGGCACCAAAATCAACGGGACTTTCCAAAA
TGTCGTAATAACCCCGCCCCGTTGACGCAAATGGGCGGTAGGCGTGTACGGTGGGAGGTCTATATAAGCA
GAGCTGGTTTAGTGAACCGTCAGATCACTAGAATCTTTATTGCGGTAGTTTATCACAGTTAAATTGCTAA
CGCAGTCAGTGCTTCTGACACAACAGTCTCGAACTTAAGCTGCAGAAGTTGGTCGTGAGGCACTGGGCAG
GTAAGTATCAAGGTTACAAGACAGGTTTAAGGAGACCAATAGAAACTGGGCTTGTCGAGACAGAGAAGAC
TCTTGCGTTTCTGATAGGCACCTATTGGTCTTACTGACATCCACTTTGCCTTTCTCTCCACAGGTGTCCA
CTCCCAGTTCAATTACAGCTCTTAAGGCTAGAGTATTAATACGACTCACTATAGGGGCGATCGCAACAAG
CTTCGGGAAGATCTGGAGCTAGCGGCGGGGGATCCGGTGGGAATTCGACACC
[2193 nt withheld, positions 1243-3435]
GGCTCGAGCGGTGGGAGCTCCGGTGTGAGCGGCTGGCGGCTGTTCAAGAAGATTAGCTAAGTTTAAACGG
CCGCGACTCTAGACTGCAGGCATGCAAGCTGATTTGGCTGCTGCCACCGCTGAGCAAGGCCGCTTCGAGC
AGACATGATAAGATACATTGATGAGTTTGGACAAACCACAACTAGAATGCAGTGAAAAAAATGCTTTATT
TGTGAAATTTGTGATGCTATTGCTTTATTTGTAACCATTATAAGCTGCAATAAACAAGTTAACAACAACA
ATTGCATTCATTTTATGTTTCAGGTTCAGGGGGAGATGTGGGAGGTTTTTTTAAGCAAGTAAAACCTCTA
CAAATGTGGTAAAATCTTAATTAAGACTTCTAATATAACTTCGTATAGCATACATTATACGAAGTTATGG
TTCCACTGTTGACAATTAATCATCGGCATAGTATATCGGCATAGTATAATACGACAAGGTGAGGAACTAA
ACCCAGGAGGCAGATCATGATTGAACAAGATGGATTGCACGCAGGTTCTCCGGCCGCTTGGGTGGAGAGG
CTATTCGGCTATGACTGGGCACAACAGACAATCGGCTGCTCTGATGCCGCCGTGTTCCGGCTGTCAGCGC
AGGGGCGCCCGGTTCTTTTTGTCAAGACCGACCTGTCCGGTGCCCTGAATGAACTGCAGGACGAGGCAGC
GCGGCTATCGTGGCTGGCCACGACGGGCGTTCCTTGCGCAGCTGTGCTCGACGTTGTCACTGAAGCGGGA
AGGGACTGGCTGCTATTGGGCGAAGTGCCGGGGCAGGATCTCCTGTCATCTCACCTTGCTCCTGCCGAGA
AAGTATCCATCATGGCTGATGCAATGCGGCGGCTGCATACGCTTGATCCGGCTACCTGCCCATTCGACCA
CCAAGCGAAACATCGCATCGAGCGAGCACGTACTCGGATGGAAGCCGGTCTTGTCGATCAGGATGATCTG
GACGAAGAGCATCAGGGGCTCGCGCCAGCCGAACTGTTCGCCAGGCTCAAGGCGCGCATGCCCGACGGCG
AGGATCTCGTCGTGACCCATGGCGATGCCTGCTTGCCGAATATCATGGTGGAAAATGGCCGCTTTTCTGG
ATTCATCGACTGTGGCCGGCTGGGTGTGGCGGACCGCTATCAGGACATAGCGTTGGCTACCCGTGATATT
GCTGAAGAGCTTGGCGGCGAATGGGCTGACCGCTTCCTCGTGCTTTACGGTATCGCCGCTCCCGATTCGC
AGCGCATCGCCTTCTATCGCCTTCTTGACGAGTTCTTCTGATTCGAAATGACCGACCAAGCGACGCCCAA
CCGGTATCAGCTCACTCAAAGGCGGTAATACGGTTATCCACAGAATCAGGGGATAACGCAGGAAAGAACA
TGTGAGCAAAAGGCCAGCAAAAGGCCAGGAACCGTAAAAAGGCCGCGTTGCTGGCGTTTTTCCATAGGCT
CCGCCCCCCTGACGAGCATCACAAAAATCGACGCTCAAGTCAGAGGTGGCGAAACCCGACAGGACTATAA
AGATACCAGGCGTTTCCCCCTGGAAGCTCCCTCGTGCGCTCTCCTGTTCCGACCCTGCCGCTTACCGGAT
ACCTGTCCGCCTTTCTCCCTTCGGGAAGCGTGGCGCTTTCTCATAGCTCACGCTGTAGGTATCTCAGTTC
GGTGTAGGTCGTTCGCTCCAAGCTGGGCTGTGTGCACGAACCCCCCGTTCAGCCCGACCGCTGCGCCTTA
TCCGGTAACTATCGTCTTGAGTCCAACCCGGTAAGACACGACTTATCGCCACTGGCAGCAGCCACTGGTA
ACAGGATTAGCAGAGCGAGGTATGTAGGCGGTGCTACAGAGTTCTTGAAGTGGTGGCCTAACTACGGCTA
CACTAGAAGGACAGTATTTGGTATCTGCGCTCTGCTGAAGCCAGTTACCTTCGGAAAAAGAGTTGGTAGC
TCTTGATCCGGCAAACAAACCACCGCTGGTAGCGGTGGTTTTTTTGTTTGCAAGCAGCAGATTACGCGCA
GAAAAAAAGGATTTCAAGAAGATCCTTTGATCTTTTCTACGGGGTCTGACGCTCAGTGGAACGAAAACTC
ACGTTAAGGGATTTTGGTCATGAGATTATCAAAAAGGATCTTCACCTAGATCCTTTTATAGTCCGGAATC
GTCACACAAAAAACCAACACACAGATGTAATGAAAATAAAGATATTTTATTGCGGCCATCGTGATGGCTA
GAGTTTAGCCCTCCCACACATAACCAGAGGGCAGCAATTCACGAATCCCAACTGCCGTCGGCTGTCCATC
ACTGTCCTTCACTATGGCTTTGATCCCAGGATGCAGATCGAGAAGCACCTGTCGGCACCGTCCGCAGGGG
CTCAAGATGCCCCTGTTCTCATTTCCGATCGCGACGATACAAGTCAGGTTGCCAGCTGCCGCAGCAGCAG
CAGTGCCCAGCACCACGAGTTCTGCACAAGGTCCCCCAGTAAAATGATATACATTGACACCAGTGAAGAT
GCGGCCGTCGCTAGAGAGAGCTGCGCTGGCGACGCTGTAGTCTTCAGAGATGGGGATGCTGTTGATTGTA
GCCGTTGCTCTTTCAATGAGGGTGGATTCTTCTTGAGACAAAGGCTTGGCCATGGTGGCGCTAGTGTCAG
AAGAATCGAGCTTTTTGCAAAAGCCTAGGCCTCCAAAAAAGCCTCCTCACTACTTCTGGAATAGCTCAGA
GGCCGAGGCGGCCTCGGCCTCTGCATAAATAAAAAAAATTAGTCAGCCATGGGGCGGAGAATGGGCGGAA
CTGGGCGGAGTTAGGGGCGGGATGGGCGGAGTTAGGGGCGGGACTATGGTTGCTGACTAATTGAGATGCA
TGCTTTGCATACTTCTGCCTGCTGGGGAGCCTGGGGACTTTCCACACCTGGTTGCTGACTAATTGAGATG
CATGCTTTGCATACTTCTGCCTGCTGGGGAGCCTGGGGACTTTCCACACCCTAACTGACACACATTCCAC
AGCTGGTTCTTTCCGCCTCAGAAGGTACCTAACCAAGTTCCTCTTTCAGAGGTTATTTCAGGCCATGGTG
CTGCGC
Features (pLannotate 1.2.2; 17 found; start..end, strand, type, name):
     24..105     -  polyA_signal   SV40 poly(A) signal: SV40 polyadenylation signal
    128..211     -  CDS            large T antigen (fragment): large T antigen from SV40 (simian virus 40)
    276..641     +  enhancer       CMV enhancer: human cytomegalovirus immediate early enhancer
    643..842     +  promoter       CMV promoter: human cytomegalovirus (CMV) immediate early promoter
    981..1113    +  intron         chimeric intron: chimera between introns from human β-globin and immunoglobulin heavy chain genes
   1157..1175    +  promoter       T7 promoter: promoter for bacteriophage T7 RNA polymerase
   1243..3435    +  CDS            COP1 (sequence withheld): COP1_HUMAN - Also known as RFWD2 From Homo sapiens (Human).
   3531..3558    +  CDS            SET1 (fragment): solubility-enhancement tag derived from T7 phage gene 10B
   3584..3705    -  polyA_signal   SV40 poly(A) signal: SV40 polyadenylation signal
   3728..3796    -  CDS            large T antigen (fragment): large T antigen from SV40 (simian virus 40)
   3820..3853    +  protein_bind   loxP: Cre-mediated recombination occurs in the 8-bp core sequence (GCATACAT). Cre recombinase
   3863..3910    +  promoter       EM7 promoter: synthetic bacterial promoter&nbsp
   3942..4733    +  CDS            neo: KKA2_KLEPN - Also known as kan, nptII. Experimental evidence at protein level: Swiss-Prot protein existence level 1. Resistance to kanamycin, neomycin, paromomycin, ribostamycin, butirosin and gentamicin B. From Klebsiella pneumoniae.
   4894..5482    -  rep_origin     ori: high-copy-number ColE1/pMB1/pBR322/pUC origin of replication
   5608..5656    -  polyA_signal   poly(A) signal: synthetic polyadenylation signal
   5680..6078    -  CDS            BSD: blasticidin S deaminase; Aspergillus terreus BSD; confers resistance to blasticidin
   6109..6466    -  promoter       SV40 promoter: SV40 enhancer and early promoter
