[The description below was written by a language model from this plasmid's Addgene catalogue record and pLannotate feature annotations shown in this document.]
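Description:
pBiT3.1-C_COP1:1-731 is a mammalian expression plasmid built on Promega's pBiT3.1-C backbone that produces full-length, wild-type human COP1 (also known as RFWD2, a WD40 repeat-containing protein) carrying a C-terminal HiBiT tag. The 2,193 bp COP1 coding sequence, derived from a Mammalian Gene Collection clone and inserted by ligation-independent cloning between retained EcoRI and XhoI sites, sits downstream of the CMV immediate-early enhancer and promoter and a chimeric β-globin/immunoglobulin intron that supports efficient mRNA processing. A T7 promoter lies just upstream of the insert and serves as a sequencing primer site, and an SV40 polyadenylation signal terminates the transcript. The tag, joined to the protein by a short glycine-serine linker, is the small peptide that complements the LgBiT fragment to reconstitute NanoLuc luciferase, so the tagged protein can be quantified by luminescence. The insert name in the catalogue gives the range as M1-V713, but the plasmid name and the insert length both correspond to residues 1-731.

The plasmid replicates in E. coli from a high-copy ColE1/pUC-type origin and is selected with kanamycin through a neo (nptII) gene driven by the bacterial EM7 promoter, with a loxP site just upstream of it. The catalogue lists neomycin/G418 as the mammalian selectable marker, yet the only annotated eukaryotic selection cassette is an SV40 early promoter driving blasticidin S deaminase with a synthetic poly(A) signal, so the two sources differ on this point. The small "SET1" and large T antigen fragments in the annotation are probably incidental matches to vector sequence. The associated work evaluated the ligandability of WD40 repeat proteins, which is consistent with use in cell-based luminescent assays of COP1 abundance or ligand engagement, although the record does not name a specific assay.
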