Addgene plasmid #211156: pBiT3.1-C_COP1:1-731
Purpose: Mammalian expression of full-length human COP1. C-terminal HiBiT tag.
Depositing lab: Cheryl Arrowsmith. Depositing organization: University of Toronto. Publication: A Target Class Ligandability Evaluation of WD40 Repeat-Containing Proteins. Ackloo S, Li F, Szewczyk M, Seitova A, Loppnau P, Zeng H, Xu J, Ahmad S, Arnautova YA, Baghaie AJ, Beldar S, Bolotokova A, Centrella PA, Chau I, Clark MA, Cuozzo JW, Dehghani-Tafti S, Disch JS, Dong A, Dumas A, Feng JA, Ghiabi P, Gibson E, Gilmer J, Goldman B, Green SR, Guie MA, Guilinger JP, Harms N, Herasymenko O, Houliston S, Hutchinson A, Kearnes S, Keefe AD, Kimani SW, Kramer T, Kutera M, Kwak HA, Lento C, Li Y, Liu J, Loup J, Machado RAC, Mulhern CJ, Perveen S, Righetto GL, Riley P, Shrestha S, Sigel EA, Silva M, Sintchak MD, Slakman BL, Taylor RD, Thompson J, Torng W, Underkoffler C, von Rechenberg M, Walsh RT, Watson I, Wilson DJ, Wolf E, Yadav M, Yazdi AK, Zhang J, Zhang Y, Santhakumar V, Edwards AM, Barsyte-Lovejoy D, Schapira M, Brown PJ, Halabelian L, Arrowsmith CH. J Med Chem. 2025 Jan 23;68(2):1092-1112. doi: 10.1021/acs.jmedchem.4c02010. Epub 2024 Nov 4. PubMed 39495097.
Backbone
  Vector backbone: pBiT3.1-C
  Backbone manufacturer: Promega
  Vector type: Mammalian Expression
  Selectable markers: Neomycin (select with G418)
Growth in bacteria
  Bacterial resistance: Kanamycin, 50 μg/mL
  Growth temperature: 37°C
  Growth strain: DH5alpha
  Copy number: High Copy
Gene/Insert
  Gene/Insert name: COP1:M1-V713 (alt name: RFWD2)
  Species: H. sapiens (human)
  Insert size (bp): 2193
  Mutation: wild type
  Entrez Gene: COP1 (a.k.a. CFAP78, FAP78, RFWD2, RNF200)
  Promoter: CMV
  Tag / fusion protein: GSSGGSSGVSGWRLFKKIS (C terminal on insert)
  Cloning method: Ligation Independent Cloning
  Sequencing primers: 5′ T7; 3′ TTGCTCAGCGGTGGCAGCAG
Resource information
  A portion of this plasmid was derived from a plasmid made by: Mammalian Gene Collection (BC094728)
Terms and licenses: Academic/Nonprofit Terms; Industry Terms: Not Available to Industry
Depositor comments: 5' Cloning Site: EcoR1 (not destroyed), 3' Cloning Site: Xho1 (not destroyed).
How to cite: pBiT3.1-C_COP1:1-731 was a gift from Cheryl Arrowsmith (Addgene plasmid # 211156 ; http://n2t.net/addgene:211156 ; RRID:Addgene_211156)
