>Addgene plasmid #211156 | pBiT3.1-C_COP1:1-731 | depositor partial sequence | sequence record 411790 | Insert sequence
[2193 nt withheld, positions 1-2193]
